Addgene plasmid #87157: pEFIRES-P-EGFP-ADRP
Purpose: Fluorescent protein localized to lipid droplets (LDs)
Depositing lab: Elina Ikonen. Depositing organization: University of Helsinki. Publication: Seipin regulates ER-lipid droplet contacts and cargo delivery. Salo VT, Belevich I, Li S, Karhinen L, Vihinen H, Vigouroux C, Magre J, Thiele C, Holtta-Vuori M, Jokitalo E, Ikonen E. EMBO J. 2016 Dec 15;35(24):2699-2716. Epub 2016 Nov 22. 10.15252/embj.201695170 PubMed 27879284.
Backbone
  Vector backbone: pEFIRES-P
  Backbone size w/o insert (bp): 5689
  Total vector size (bp): 6571
  Vector type: Mammalian Expression
  Selectable markers: Puromycin
Growth in bacteria
  Bacterial resistance: Ampicillin, 100 μg/mL
  Growth temperature: 37°C
  Growth strain: DH5alpha
  Copy number: High Copy
Gene/Insert
  Gene/Insert name: ADRP (alt name: PLIN2)
  Species: H. sapiens (human)
  Insert size (bp): 1314
  GenBank ID: BC005127.2
  Entrez Gene: PLIN2 (a.k.a. ADFP, ADRP)
  Promoter: mCherry-R TTGGTCACCTTCAGCTTGG
  Tag / fusion protein: EGFP (N terminal on insert)
  Cloning method: Restriction Enzyme; 5′ cloning site XhoI (not destroyed); 3′ cloning site XhoI (unknown if destroyed)
  Sequencing primers: 5′ EGFP-C-F catggtcctgctggagttcgtg; 3′ pEF-rev acaccggccttattccaagc
Resource information
  A portion of this plasmid was derived from a plasmid made by: ADRP cDNA from Open Biosystems (Clone ID:3844174)
Terms and licenses: Academic/Nonprofit Terms; Industry Terms: Not Available to Industry
Depositor comments: This vector was generated by Simon Pfisterer and Shiqian Li (Elina Ikonen Lab). Benefits of using pEFIRES-P vector for stable overexpression in mammalian cells were described by Stephen Hobbs et al. (Biochem Biophys Res Commun. 1998 Nov 18;252(2):368-72.). pEFIRES-P was a gift from Dr. Olli Ritvos (University of Helsinki).
How to cite: pEFIRES-P-EGFP-ADRP was a gift from Elina Ikonen (Addgene plasmid # 87157 ; http://n2t.net/addgene:87157 ; RRID:Addgene_87157)
