[The description below was written by a language model from this plasmid's Addgene catalogue record and the feature table of its GenBank file.]
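Description:
pEFIRES-P-EGFP-ADRP is a mammalian expression plasmid built on the pEFIRES-P backbone and designed for stable, puromycin-selectable expression of a fluorescent lipid droplet marker. It is propagated in E. coli through a high-copy ColE1/pUC-type origin with ampicillin selection (AmpR under its own bla promoter). It also carries an f1 origin, which allows single-stranded DNA production.

The payload is human ADRP (perilipin 2, PLIN2) fused at its N terminus to EGFP. Expression is driven by the strong constitutive human EF-1α promoter with its first intron, followed by a chimeric β-globin/immunoglobulin intron. A T7 promoter and a Kozak consensus lie just upstream of the EGFP start codon. The ADRP coding sequence is not annotated in the feature table. It presumably occupies the unannotated stretch between the end of EGFP and the EMCV IRES, which is large enough for the stated 1314 bp insert cloned via XhoI. Downstream, the IRES directs translation of puromycin N-acetyltransferase from the same transcript, which ends at an SV40 polyadenylation signal. Because the fusion protein and the resistance marker share one bicistronic mRNA, puromycin selection enriches for cells that also express EGFP-ADRP. This linkage is the recognised advantage of this backbone for making stable overexpressing lines.

Two inconsistencies appear in the record. The catalogue "promoter" field holds a primer entry rather than a promoter, whereas the sequence annotation shows EF-1α. The listed total size (6571 bp) also differs from the 7756 bp sequence record. The construct is used to label lipid droplets in live or fixed mammalian cells, and the associated work concerns ER–lipid droplet contacts.
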