LOCUS       Exported 7756 bp ds-DNA circular SYN 12-MAY-2021
DEFINITION  Fluorescent protein localized to lipid droplets (LDs).
ACCESSION   .
VERSION     .
KEYWORDS    pEFIRES-P-EGFP-ADRP
SOURCE      synthetic DNA construct
  ORGANISM  synthetic DNA construct
REFERENCE   1 (bases 1 to 7756)
  AUTHORS   Salo VT, Belevich I, Li S, Karhinen L, Vihinen H, Vigouroux C, Magre
            J, Thiele C, Holtta-Vuori M, Jokitalo E, Ikonen E
  TITLE     Seipin regulates ER-lipid droplet contacts and cargo delivery.
  JOURNAL   EMBO J. 2016 Dec 15;35(24):2699-2716. Epub 2016 Nov 22.
  PUBMED    27879284
REFERENCE   2 (bases 1 to 7756)
  AUTHORS   .
  TITLE     Direct Submission
  JOURNAL   Exported May 12, 2021 from SnapGene Server 1.1.58
            http://www.snapgene.com
FEATURES             Location/Qualifiers
     source          1..7756
                     /organism="synthetic DNA construct"
                     /mol_type="other DNA"
     promoter        16..1178
                     /label=EF-1-alpha promoter
                     /note="strong constitutive promoter for human elongation
                     factor EF-1-alpha"
     intron          247..1169
                     /label=EF-1-alpha intron A
                     /note="intron upstream of the start codon of human
                     EF-1-alpha"
     primer_bind     1126..1146
                     /label=EF1a-F
                     /note="Human elongation factor-1a promoter, forward primer"
     intron          1217..1349
                     /label=chimeric intron
                     /note="chimera between introns from human beta-globin and
                     immunoglobulin heavy chain genes"
     primer_bind     1332..1351
                     /label=pMT2-F
                     /note="Synthetic intron, forward primer"
     promoter        1394..1412
                     /label=T7 promoter
                     /note="promoter for bacteriophage T7 RNA polymerase"
     regulatory      1428..1437
                     /regulatory_class="other"
                     /note="vertebrate consensus sequence for strong initiation
                     of translation (Kozak, 1987)"
     CDS             1434..2150
                     /codon_start=1
                     /product="enhanced GFP"
                     /label=EGFP
                     /translation="MVSKGEELFTGVVPILVELDGDVNGHKFSVSGEGEGDATYGKLTL
                     KFICTTGKLPVPWPTLVTTLTYGVQCFSRYPDHMKQHDFFKSAMPEGYVQERTIFFKDD
                     GNYKTRAEVKFEGDTLVNRIELKGIDFKEDGNILGHKLEYNYNSHNVYIMADKQKNGIK
                     VNFKIRHNIEDGSVQLADHYQQNTPIGDGPVLLPDNHYLSTQSALSKDPNEKRDHMVLL
                     EFVTAAGITLGMDELYK"
     CDS             1434..2150
                     /codon_start=1
                     /product="the original enhanced GFP (Yang et al., 1996)"
                     /label=EGFP
                     /note="mammalian codon-optimized"
                     /translation="MVSKGEELFTGVVPILVELDGDVNGHKFSVSGEGEGDATYGKLTL
                     KFICTTGKLPVPWPTLVTTLTYGVQCFSRYPDHMKQHDFFKSAMPEGYVQERTIFFKDD
                     GNYKTRAEVKFEGDTLVNRIELKGIDFKEDGNILGHKLEYNYNSHNVYIMADKQKNGIK
                     VNFKIRHNIEDGSVQLADHYQQNTPIGDGPVLLPDNHYLSTQSALSKDPNEKRDHMVLL
                     EFVTAAGITLGMDELYK"
     primer_bind     complement(1479..1500)
                     /label=EGFP-N
                     /note="EGFP, reverse primer"
     primer_bind     complement(1740..1759)
                     /label=EXFP-R
                     /note="For distinguishing EGFP variants, reverse primer"
     primer_bind     2087..2108
                     /label=EGFP-C
                     /note="EGFP, forward primer"
     misc_feature    3571..4123
                     /label=IRES
                     /note="internal ribosome entry site (IRES) of the
                     encephalomyocarditis virus (EMCV)"
     primer_bind     complement(3715..3732)
                     /label=IRES reverse
                     /note="IRES internal ribosome entry site, reverse primer.
                     Also called pCDH-rev"
     primer_bind     3942..3961
                     /label=IRES-F
                     /note="IRES internal ribosome entry site, forward primer"
     CDS             4123..4725
                     /codon_start=1
                     /gene="pac from Streptomyces alboniger"
                     /product="puromycin N-acetyltransferase"
                     /label=PuroR
                     /note="confers resistance to puromycin"
                     /translation="MGTEYKPTVRLATRDDVPRAVRTLAAAFADYPATRHTVDPDRHIE
                     RVTELQELFLTRVGLDIGKVWVADDGAAVAVWTTPESVEAGAVFAEIGPRMAELSGSRL
                     AAQQQMEGLLAPHRPKEPAWFLATVGVSPDHQGKGLGSAVVLPGVEAAERAGVPAFLET
                     SAPRNLPFYERLGFTVTADVEVPEGPRTWCMTRKPGA"
     primer_bind     4622..4642
                     /label=Puro-F
                     /note="Puromycin resistance gene, forward primer"
     polyA_signal    4959..5093
                     /label=SV40 poly(A) signal
                     /note="SV40 polyadenylation signal"
     primer_bind     complement(4996..5015)
                     /label=SV40pA-R
                     /note="SV40 polyA, reverse primer"
     primer_bind     5050..5069
                     /label=EBV-rev
                     /note="SV40 polyA terminator, reverse primer"
     rep_origin      5168..5623
                     /direction=RIGHT
                     /label=f1 ori
                     /note="f1 bacteriophage origin of replication; arrow
                     indicates direction of (+) strand synthesis"
     primer_bind     complement(5255..5274)
                     /label=F1ori-R
                     /note="F1 origin, reverse primer"
     primer_bind     5465..5486
                     /label=F1ori-F
                     /note="F1 origin, forward primer"
     primer_bind     complement(5690..5709)
                     /label=pRS-marker
                     /note="pRS vectors, use to sequence yeast selectable
                     marker"
     primer_bind     5809..5831
                     /label=pGEX 3'
                     /note="pGEX vectors, reverse primer"
     primer_bind     complement(5869..5887)
                     /label=pBRforEco
                     /note="pBR322 vectors, upsteam of EcoRI site, forward
                     primer"
     promoter        5955..6059
                     /gene="bla"
                     /label=AmpR promoter
     CDS             6060..6920
                     /codon_start=1
                     /gene="bla"
                     /product="beta-lactamase"
                     /label=AmpR
                     /note="confers resistance to ampicillin, carbenicillin, and
                     related antibiotics"
                     /translation="MSIQHFRVALIPFFAAFCLPVFAHPETLVKVKDAEDQLGARVGYI
                     ELDLNSGKILESFRPEERFPMMSTFKVLLCGAVLSRIDAGQEQLGRRIHYSQNDLVEYS
                     PVTEKHLTDGMTVRELCSAAITMSDNTAANLLLTTIGGPKELTAFLHNMGDHVTRLDRW
                     EPELNEAIPNDERDTTMPVAMATTLRKLLTGELLTLASRQQLIDWMEADKVAGPLLRSA
                     LPAGWFIADKSGAGERGSRGIIAALGPDGKPSRIVVIYTTGSQATMDERNRQIAEIGAS
                     LIKHW"
     primer_bind     complement(6278..6297)
                     /label=Amp-R
                     /note="Ampicillin resistance gene, reverse primer"
     rep_origin      7091..7679
                     /direction=RIGHT
                     /label=ori
                     /note="high-copy-number ColE1/pMB1/pBR322/pUC origin of
                     replication"
     primer_bind     7580..7599
                     /label=pBR322ori-F
                     /note="pBR322 origin, forward primer"
ORIGIN
        1 attcaagctt cgtgaggctc cggtgcccgt cagtgggcag agcgcacatc gcccacagtc
       61 cccgagaagt tggggggagg ggtcggcaat tgaaccggtg cctagagaag gtggcgcggg
      121 gtaaactggg aaagtgatgt cgtgtactgg ctccgccttt ttcccgaggg tgggggagaa
      181 ccgtatataa gtgcagtagt cgccgtgaac gttctttttc gcaacgggtt tgccgccaga
      241 acacaggtaa gtgccgtgtg tggttcccgc gggcctggcc tctttacggg ttatggccct
      301 tgcgtgcctt gaattacttc cacctggctc cagtacgtga ttcttgatcc cgagctggag
      361 ccaggggcgg gccttgcgct ttaggagccc cttcgcctcg tgcttgagtt gaggcctggc
      421 ctgggcgctg gggccgccgc gtgcgaatct ggtggcacct tcgcgcctgt ctcgctgctt
      481 tcgataagtc tctagccatt taaaattttt gatgacctgc tgcgacgctt tttttctggc
      541 aagatagtct tgtaaatgcg ggccaggatc tgcacactgg tatttcggtt tttggggccg
      601 cgggcggcga cggggcccgt gcgtcccagc gcacatgttc ggcgaggcgg ggcctgcgag
      661 cgcggccacc gagaatcgga cgggggtagt ctcaagctgg ccggcctgct ctggtgcctg
      721 gcctcgcgcc gccgtgtatc gccccgccct gggcggcaag gctggcccgg tcggcaccag
      781 ttgcgtgagc ggaaagatgg ccgcttcccg gccctgctcc agggggctca aaatggagga
      841 cgcggcgctc gggagagcgg gcgggtgagt cacccacaca aaggaaaggg gcctttccgt
      901 cctcagccgt cgcttcatgt gactccacgg agtaccgggc gccgtccagg cacctcgatt
      961 agttctggag cttttggagt acgtcgtctt taggttgggg ggaggggttt tatgcgatgg
     1021 agtttcccca cactgagtgg gtggagactg aagttaggcc agcttggcac ttgatgtaat
     1081 tctccttgga atttgccctt tttgagtttg gatcttggtt cattctcaag cctcagacag
     1141 tggttcaaag tttttttctt ccatttcagg tgtcgtgaac acgggctgca gaagttggtc
     1201 gtgaggcact gggcaggtaa gtatcaaggt tacaagacag gtttaaggag accaatagaa
     1261 actgggcttg tcgagacaga gaagactctt gcgtttctga taggcaccta ttggtcttac
     1321 tgacatccac tttgcctttc tctccacagg tgtccactcc cagttcaatt acagctctta
     1381 aggctagagt acttaatacg actcactata ggctagcgct accggtcgcc accatggtga
     1441 gcaagggcga ggagctgttc accggggtgg tgcccatcct ggtcgagctg gacggcgacg
     1501 taaacggcca caagttcagc gtgtccggcg agggcgaggg cgatgccacc tacggcaagc
     1561 tgaccctgaa gttcatctgc accaccggca agctgcccgt gccctggccc accctcgtga
     1621 ccaccctgac ctacggcgtg cagtgcttca gccgctaccc cgaccacatg aagcagcacg
     1681 acttcttcaa gtccgccatg cccgaaggct acgtccagga gcgcaccatc ttcttcaagg
     1741 acgacggcaa ctacaagacc cgcgccgagg tgaagttcga gggcgacacc ctggtgaacc
     1801 gcatcgagct gaagggcatc gacttcaagg aggacggcaa catcctgggg cacaagctgg
     1861 agtacaacta caacagccac aacgtctata tcatggccga caagcagaag aacggcatca
     1921 aggtgaactt caagatccgc cacaacatcg aggacggcag cgtgcagctc gccgaccact
     1981 accagcagaa cacccccatc ggcgacggcc ccgtgctgct gcccgacaac cactacctga
     2041 gcacccagtc cgccctgagc aaagacccca acgagaagcg cgatcacatg gtcctgctgg
     2101 agttcgtgac cgccgccggg atcactctcg gcatggacga gctgtacaag tccggactca
     2161 gatctcgagc tatggcatcc gttgcagttg atccacaacc gagtgtggtg actcgggtgg
     2221 tcaacctgcc cttggtgagc tccacgtatg acctcatgtc ctcagcctat ctcagtacaa
     2281 aggaccagta tccctacctg aagtctgtgt gtgagatggc agagaacggt gtgaagacca
     2341 tcacctccgt ggccatgacc agtgctctgc ccatcatcca gaagctagag ccgcaaattg
     2401 cagttgccaa tacctatgcc tgtaaggggc tagacaggat tgaggagaga ctgcctattc
     2461 tgaatcagcc atcaactcag attgttgcca atgccaaagg cgctgtgact ggggcaaaag
     2521 atgctgtgac gactactgtg actggggcca aggattctgt ggccagcacg atcacagggg
     2581 tgatggacaa gaccaaaggg gcagtgactg gcagtgtgga gaagaccaag tctgtggtca
     2641 gtggcagcat taacacagtc ttggggagtc ggatgatgca gctcgtgagc agtggcgtag
     2701 aaaatgcact caccaaatca gagctgttgg tagaacagta cctccctctc actgaggaag
     2761 aactagaaaa agaagcaaaa aaagttgaag gatttgatct ggttcagaag ccaagttatt
     2821 atgttagact gggatccctg tctaccaagc ttcactcccg tgcctaccag caggctctca
     2881 gcagggttaa agaagctaag caaaaaagcc aacagaccat ttctcagctc cattctactg
     2941 ttcacctgat tgaatttgcc aggaagaatg tgtatagtgc caatcagaaa attcaggatg
     3001 ctcaggataa gctctacctc tcatgggtag agtggaaaag gagcattgga tatgatgata
     3061 ctgatgagtc ccactgtgct gagcacattg agtcacgtac tcttgcaatt gcccgcaacc
     3121 tgactcagca gctccagacc acgtgccaca ccctcctgtc caacatccaa ggtgtaccac
     3181 agaacatcca agatcaagcc aagcacatgg gggtgatggc aggcgacatc tactcagtgt
     3241 tccgcaatgc tgcctccttt aaagaagtgt ctgacagcct cctcacttct agcaaggggc
     3301 agctgcagaa aatgaaggaa tctttagatg acgtgatgga ttatcttgtt aacaacacgc
     3361 ccctcaactg gctggtaggt cccttttatc ctcagctgac tgagtctcag aatgctcagg
     3421 accaaggtgc agagatggac aagagcagcc aggagaccca gcgatctgag cataaaactc
     3481 attaagtcga gctcaagctt cgaattcacg cgtggtacct ctagagtcga cccgggcggc
     3541 cgctctagcc caattccgcc ccccccccta acgttactgg ccgaagccgc ttggaataag
     3601 gccggtgtgc gtttgtctat atgttatttt ccaccatatt gccgtctttt ggcaatgtga
     3661 gggcccggaa acctggccct gtcttcttga cgagcattcc taggggtctt tcccctctcg
     3721 ccaaaggaat gcaaggtctg ttgaatgtcg tgaaggaagc agttcctctg gaagcttctt
     3781 gaagacaaac aacgtctgta gcgacccttt gcaggcagcg gaacccccca cctggcgaca
     3841 ggtgcctctg cggccaaaag ccacgtgtat aagatacacc tgcaaaggcg gcacaacccc
     3901 agtgccacgt tgtgagttgg atagttgtgg aaagagtcaa atggctctcc tcaagcgtat
     3961 tcaacaaggg gctgaaggat gcccagaagg taccccattg tatgggatct gatctggggc
     4021 ctcggtgcac atgctttaca tgtgtttagt cgaggttaaa aaaacgtcta ggccccccga
     4081 accacgggga cgtggttttc ctttgaaaaa cacgatgata atatgggcac cgagtacaag
     4141 cccacggtgc gcctcgccac ccgcgacgac gtcccccggg ccgtacgcac cctcgccgcc
     4201 gcgttcgccg actaccccgc cacgcgccac accgtcgacc cggaccgcca catcgagcgg
     4261 gtcaccgagc tgcaagaact cttcctcacg cgcgtcgggc tcgacatcgg caaggtgtgg
     4321 gtcgcggacg acggcgccgc ggtggcggtc tggaccacgc cggagagcgt cgaagcgggg
     4381 gcggtgttcg ccgagatcgg cccgcgcatg gccgagttga gcggttcccg gctggccgcg
     4441 cagcaacaga tggaaggcct cctggcgccg caccggccca aggagcccgc gtggttcctg
     4501 gccaccgtcg gcgtctcgcc cgaccaccag ggcaagggtc tgggcagcgc cgtcgtgctc
     4561 cccggagtgg aggcggccga gcgcgccggg gtgcccgcct tcctggagac ctccgcgccc
     4621 cgcaacctcc ccttctacga gcggctcggc ttcaccgtca ccgccgacgt cgaggtgccc
     4681 gaaggaccgc gcacctggtg catgacccgc aagcccggtg cctgacgccc gccccacgac
     4741 ccgcagcgcc cgaccgaaag gagcgcacga ccccatggct ccgaccgaag ccacccgggg
     4801 cggccccgcc gaccccgcac ccgcccccga ggcccaccga ctctagctag aggatcataa
     4861 tcagccatac cacatttgta gaggttttac ttgctttaaa aaacctccca cacctccccc
     4921 tgaacctgaa acataaaatg aatgcaattg ttgttgttaa cttgtttatt gcagcttata
     4981 atggttacaa ataaagcaat agcatcacaa atttcacaaa taaagcattt ttttcactgc
     5041 attctagttg tggtttgtcc aaactcatca atgtatctta tcatgtctgg atccgggctg
     5101 gcgtaatagc gaagaggccc gcaccgatcg cccttcccaa cagttgcgca gcctgaatgg
     5161 cgaatggnnn nnnnnnnnnn nnnnnnnnnn nnnnnnnnnn nnnnnnnnnn nnnnnnnnnn
     5221 nnnnnnnnnn nnnnnnnnnn nnnnnnnnnn nnnnnnnnnn nnnnnnnnnn nnnnnnnnnn
     5281 nnnnnnnnnn ncnnnnnnnn nnnnnnnnnn nnnnnnnnnn nnnnnnnnnn nnnnnnnnnn
     5341 nnnnnnnnnn nnnnnnnnnn nnnnnnnnnn nnnnnnnnnn nnnannnnnn nnnnnnnnnn
     5401 nnnnnnnnnn nnnnnnnnnn nnnnnnnnnn nnncctttga cgttggagtc cacgttcttt
     5461 aatagtggac tcttgttcca aactggaaca acactcaacc ctatctcggt ctattctttt
     5521 gatttataag ggattttgcc gatttcggcc tattggttaa aaaatgagct gatttaacaa
     5581 aaatttaacg cgaattttaa caaaatatta acgcttacaa tttcctgatg cggtattttc
     5641 tccttacgca tctgtgcggt atttcacacc gcatatggtg cactctcagt acaatctgct
     5701 ctgatgccgc atagttaagc cagccccgac acccgccaac acccgctgac gcgccctgac
     5761 gggcttgtct gctcccggca tccgcttaca gacaagctgt gaccgtctcc gggagctgca
     5821 tgtgtcagag gttttcaccg tcatcaccga aacgcgcgag acgaaagggc ctcgtgatac
     5881 gcctattttt ataggttaat gtcatgataa taatggtttc ttagacgtca ggtggcactt
     5941 ttcggggaaa tgtgcgcgga acccctattt gtttattttt ctaaatacat tcaaatatgt
     6001 atccgctcat gagacaataa ccctgataaa tgcttcaata atattgaaaa aggaagagta
     6061 tgagtattca acatttccgt gtcgccctta ttcccttttt tgcggcattt tgccttcctg
     6121 tttttgctca cccagaaacg ctggtgaaag taaaagatgc tgaagatcag ttgggtgcac
     6181 gagtgggtta catcgaactg gatctcaaca gcggtaagat ccttgagagt tttcgccccg
     6241 aagaacgttt tccaatgatg agcactttta aagttctgct atgtggcgcg gtattatccc
     6301 gtattgacgc cgggcaagag caactcggtc gccgcataca ctattctcag aatgacttgg
     6361 ttgagtactc accagtcaca gaaaagcatc ttacggatgg catgacagta agagaattat
     6421 gcagtgctgc cataaccatg agtgataaca ctgcggccaa cttacttctg acaacgatcg
     6481 gaggaccgaa ggagctaacc gcttttttgc acaacatggg ggatcatgta actcgccttg
     6541 atcgttggga accggagctg aatgaagcca taccaaacga cgagcgtgac accacgatgc
     6601 ctgtagcaat ggcaacaacg ttgcgcaaac tattaactgg cgaactactt actctagctt
     6661 cccggcaaca attaatagac tggatggagg cggataaagt tgcaggacca cttctgcgct
     6721 cggcccttcc ggctggctgg tttattgctg ataaatctgg agccggtgag cgtgggtctc
     6781 gcggtatcat tgcagcactg gggccagatg gtaagccctc ccgtatcgta gttatctaca
     6841 cgacggggag tcaggcaact atggatgaac gaaatagaca gatcgctgag ataggtgcct
     6901 cactgattaa gcattggtaa ctgtcagacc aagtttactc atatatactt tagattgatt
     6961 taaaacttca tttttaattt aaaaggatct aggtgaagat cctttttgat aatctcatga
     7021 ccaaaatccc ttaacgtgag ttttcgttcc actgagcgtc agaccccgta gaaaagatca
     7081 aaggatcttc ttgagatcct ttttttctgc gcgtaatctg ctgcttgcaa acaaaaaaac
     7141 caccgctacc agcggtggtt tgtttgccgg atcaagagct accaactctt tttccgaagg
     7201 taactggctt cagcagagcg cagataccaa atactgttct tctagtgtag ccgtagttag
     7261 gccaccactt caagaactct gtagcaccgc ctacatacct cgctctgcta atcctgttac
     7321 cagtggctgc tgccagtggc gataagtcgt gtcttaccgg gttggactca agacgatagt
     7381 taccggataa ggcgcagcgg tcgggctgaa cggggggttc gtgcacacag cccagcttgg
     7441 agcgaacgac ctacaccgaa ctgagatacc tacagcgtga gctatgagaa agcgccacgc
     7501 ttcccgaagg gagaaaggcg gacaggtatc cggtaagcgg cagggtcgga acaggagagc
     7561 gcacgaggga gcttccaggg ggaaacgcct ggtatcttta tagtcctgtc gggtttcgcc
     7621 acctctgact tgagcgtcga tttttgtgat gctcgtcagg ggggcggagc ctatggaaaa
     7681 acgccagcaa cgcggccttt ttacggttcc tggccttttg ctggcctttt gctcacatgg
     7741 ctcgacagat ccccca
//
